>Addgene plasmid #152509 | pGBW-m4133900 | depositor full sequence | sequence record 295521 | Full Sequence
CACCATGTTTGTTTTTCTTGTTTTATTGCCACTAGTCTCTAGTCAGTGTGTTAATCTTACAACCAGAACT
CAATTACCCCCTGCATACACTAATTCTTTCACACGTGGTGTTTATTACCCTGACAAAGTTTTCAGATCCT
CAGTTTTACATTCAACTCAGGACTTGTTCTTACCTTTCTTTTCCAATGTTACTTGGTTCCATGCTATACA
TGTCTCTGGGACCAATGGTACTAAGAGGTTTGATAACCCTGTCCTACCATTTAATGATGGTGTTTATTTT
GCTTCCACTGAGAAGTCTAACATAATAAGAGGCTGGATTTTTGGTACTACTTTAGATTCGAAGACCCAGT
CCCTACTTATTGTTAATAACGCTACTAATGTTGTTATTAAAGTCTGTGAATTTCAATTTTGTAATGATCC
ATTTTTGGGTGTTTATTACCACAAAAACAACAAAAGTTGGATGGAAAGTGAGTTCAGAGTTTATTCTAGT
GCGAATAATTGCACTTTTGAATATGTCTCTCAGCCTTTTCTTATGGACCTTGAAGGAAAACAGGGTAATT
TCAAAAATCTTAGGGAATTTGTGTTTAAGAATATTGATGGTTATTTTAAAATATATTCTAAGCACACGCC
TATTAATTTAGTGCGTGATCTCCCTCAGGGTTTTTCGGCTTTAGAACCATTGGTAGATTTGCCAATAGGT
ATTAACATCACTAGGTTTCAAACTTTACTTGCTTTACATAGAAGTTATTTGACTCCTGGTGATTCTTCTT
CAGGTTGGACAGCTGGTGCTGCAGCTTATTATGTGGGTTATCTTCAACCTAGGACTTTTCTATTAAAATA
TAATGAAAATGGAACCATTACAGATGCTGTAGACTGTGCACTTGACCCTCTCTCAGAAACAAAGTGTACG
TTGAAATCCTTCACTGTAGAAAAAGGAATCTATCAAACTTCTAACTTTAGAGTCCAACCAACAGAATCTA
TTGTTAGATTTCCTAATATTACAAACTTGTGCCCTTTTGGTGAAGTTTTTAACGCCACCAGATTTGCATC
TGTTTATGCTTGGAACAGGAAGAGAATCAGCAACTGTGTTGCTGATTATTCTGTCCTATATAATTCCGCA
TCATTTTCCACTTTTAAGTGTTATGGAGTGTCTCCTACTAAATTAAATGATCTCTGCTTTACTAATGTCT
ATGCAGATTCATTTGTAATTAGAGGTGATGAAGTCAGACAAATCGCTCCAGGGCAAACTGGAAAGATTGC
TGATTATAATTATAAATTACCAGATGATTTTACAGGCTGCGTTATAGCTTGGAATTCTAACAATCTTGAT
TCTAAGGTTGGTGGTAATTATAATTACCTGTATAGATTGTTTAGGAAGTCTAATCTCAAACCTTTTGAGA
GAGATATTTCAACTGAAATCTATCAGGCCGGTAGCACACCTTGTAATGGTGTTGAAGGTTTTAATTGTTA
CTTTCCTTTACAATCATATGGTTTCCAACCCACTAATGGTGTTGGTTACCAACCATACAGAGTAGTAGTA
CTTTCTTTTGAACTTCTACATGCACCAGCAACTGTTTGTGGACCTAAAAAGTCTACTAATTTGGTTAAAA
ACAAATGTGTCAATTTCAACTTCAATGGTTTAACAGGCACAGGTGTTCTTACTGAGTCTAACAAAAAGTT
TCTGCCTTTCCAACAATTTGGCAGAGACATTGCTGACACTACTGATGCTGTCCGTGATCCACAGACACTT
GAGATTCTTGACATTACACCATGTTCTTTTGGTGGTGTCAGTGTTATAACACCAGGAACAAATACTTCTA
ACCAGGTTGCTGTTCTTTATCAGGATGTTAACTGCACAGAAGTCCCTGTTGCTATTCATGCAGATCAACT
TACTCCTACTTGGCGTGTTTATTCTACAGGTTCTAATGTTTTTCAAACACGTGCAGGCTGTTTAATAGGG
GCTGAACATGTCAACAACTCATATGAGTGTGACATACCCATTGGTGCAGGTATATGCGCTAGTTATCAGA
CTCAGACTAATTCTCCTCGGCGGGCACGTAGTGTAGCTAGTCAATCCATCATTGCCTACACTATGTCACT
TGGTGCAGAAAATTCAGTTGCTTACTCTAATAACTCTATTGCCATACCCACAAATTTTACTATTAGTGTT
ACCACAGAAATTCTACCAGTGTCTATGACCAAGACATCAGTAGATTGTACAATGTACATTTGTGGTGATT
CAACTGAATGCAGCAATCTTTTGTTGCAATATGGCAGTTTTTGTACACAATTAAACCGTGCTTTAACTGG
AATAGCTGTTGAACAAGACAAAAACACCCAAGAAGTTTTTGCACAAGTCAAACAAATTTACAAAACACCA
CCAATTAAAGATTTTGGTGGTTTTAATTTTTCACAAATATTACCAGATCCATCAAAACCAAGCAAGAGGT
CATTTATTGAAGATCTACTTTTCAACAAAGTGACACTTGCAGATGCTGGCTTCATCAAACAATATGGTGA
TTGCCTTGGTGATATTGCTGCTAGAGACCTCATTTGTGCACAAAAGTTTAACGGCCTTACTGTTTTGCCA
CCTTTGCTCACAGATGAAATGATTGCTCAATACACTTCTGCACTGTTAGCGGGTACAATCACTTCTGGTT
GGACCTTTGGTGCAGGTGCTGCATTACAAATACCATTTGCTATGCAAATGGCTTATAGGTTTAATGGTAT
TGGAGTTACACAGAATGTTCTCTATGAGAACCAAAAATTGATTGCCAACCAATTTAATAGTGCTATTGGC
AAAATTCAAGACTCACTTTCTTCCACAGCAAGTGCACTTGGAAAACTTCAAGATGTGGTCAACCAAAATG
CACAAGCTTTAAACACGCTTGTTAAACAACTTAGCTCCAATTTTGGTGCAATTTCAAGTGTTTTAAATGA
TATCCTTTCACGTCTTGACAAAGTTGAGGCTGAAGTGCAAATTGATAGGTTGATCACAGGCAGACTTCAA
AGTTTGCAGACATATGTGACTCAACAATTAATTAGAGCTGCAGAAATCAGAGCTTCTGCTAATCTTGCTG
CTACTAAAATGTCAGAGTGTGTACTTGGACAATCAAAAAGAGTTGATTTTTGTGGAAAGGGCTATCATCT
TATGTCCTTCCCTCAGTCAGCACCTCATGGTGTAGTCTTCTTGCATGTGACTTATGTCCCTGCACAAGAA
AAGAACTTCACAACTGCTCCTGCCATTTGTCATGATGGAAAAGCACACTTTCCTCGTGAAGGTGTCTTTG
TTTCAAATGGCACACACTGGTTTGTAACACAAAGGAATTTTTATGAACCACAAATCATTACTACAGACAA
CACATTTGTGTCTGGTAACTGTGATGTTGTAATAGGAATTGTCAACAACACAGTTTATGATCCTTTGCAA
CCTGAATTAGACTCATTCAAGGAGGAGTTAGATAAATATTTTAAGAATCATACATCACCAGATGTTGATT
TAGGTGACATCTCTGGCATTAATGCTTCAGTTGTAAACATTCAAAAAGAAATTGACCGCCTCAATGAGGT
TGCCAAGAATTTAAATGAATCTCTCATCGATCTCCAAGAACTTGGAAAGTATGAGCAGTATATAAAATGG
CCATGGTACATTTGGCTAGGTTTTATAGCTGGCTTGATTGCCATAGTAATGGTGACAATTATGCTTTGCT
GTATGACCAGTTGCTGTAGTTGTCTCAAGGGCTGTTGTTCTTGTGGATCCTGCTGCAAATTTGATGAAGA
CGACTCTGAGCCAGTGCTCAAAGGAGTCAAATTACATTACACAGAAAACCTTTACTTTCAGTCGTACCCC
TATGACGTACCAGATTATGCGTAAGCTAGCTTGACTGACTGAGATACAGCGTACCTTCAGCTCACAGACA
TGATAAGATACATTGATGAGTTTGGACAAACCACAACTAGAATGCAGTGAAAAAAATGCTTTATTTGTGA
AATTTGTGATGCTATTGCTTTATTTGTAACCATTATAAGCTGCAATAAACAAGTTAACAACAACAATTGC
ATTCATTTTATGTTTCAGGTTCAGGGGGAGGTGTGGGAGGTTTTTTAAAGCAAGTAAAACCTCTACAAAT
GTGGTATTGGCCCATCTCTATCGGTATCGTAGCATAACCCCTTGGGGCCTCTAAACGGGTCTTGAGGGGT
TTTTTGTGCCCCTCGGGCCGGATTGCTATCTACCGGCATTGGCGCAGAAAAAAATGCCTGATGCGACGCT
GCGCGTCTTATACTCCCACATATGCCAGATTCAGCAACGGATACGGCTTCCCCAACTTGCCCACTTCCAT
ACGTGTCCTCCTTACCAGAAATTTATCCTTAAGGTCGTCAGCTATCCTGCAGGCGATCTCTCGATTTCGA
TCAAGACATTCCTTTAATGGTCTTTTCTGGACACCACTAGGGGTCAGAAGTAGTTCATCAAACTTTCTTC
CCTCCCTAATCTCATTGGTTACCTTGGGCTATCGAAACTTAATTAACCAGTCAAGTCAGCTACTTGGCGA
GATCGACTTGTCTGGGTTTCGACTACGCTCAGAATTGCGTCAGTCAAGTTCGATCTGGTCCTTGCTATTG
CACCCGTTCTCCGATTACGAGTTTCATTTAAATCATGTGAGCAAAAGGCCAGCAAAAGGCCAGGAACCGT
AAAAAGGCCGCGTTGCTGGCGTTTTTCCATAGGCTCCGCCCCCCTGACGAGCATCACAAAAATCGACGCT
CAAGTCAGAGGTGGCGAAACCCGACAGGACTATAAAGATACCAGGCGTTTCCCCCTGGAAGCTCCCTCGT
GCGCTCTCCTGTTCCGACCCTGCCGCTTACCGGATACCTGTCCGCCTTTCTCCCTTCGGGAAGCGTGGCG
CTTTCTCATAGCTCACGCTGTAGGTATCTCAGTTCGGTGTAGGTCGTTCGCTCCAAGCTGGGCTGTGTGC
ACGAACCCCCCGTTCAGCCCGACCGCTGCGCCTTATCCGGTAACTATCGTCTTGAGTCCAACCCGGTAAG
ACACGACTTATCGCCACTGGCAGCAGCCACTGGTAACAGGATTAGCAGAGCGAGGTATGTAGGCGGTGCT
ACAGAGTTCTTGAAGTGGTGGCCTAACTACGGCTACACTAGAAGAACAGTATTTGGTATCTGCGCTCTGC
TGAAGCCAGTTACCTTCGGAAAAAGAGTTGGTAGCTCTTGATCCGGCAAACAAACCACCGCTGGTAGCGG
TGGTTTTTTTGTTTGCAAGCAGCAGATTACGCGCAGAAAAAAAGGATCTCAAGAAGATCCTTTGATCTTT
TCTACGGGGTCTGACGCTCAGTGGAACGAAAACTCACGTTAAGGGATTTTGGTCATGAGATTATCAAAAA
GGATCTTCACCTAGATCCTTTTAAATTAAAAATGAAGTTTTAAATCAATCTAAAGTATATATGAGTAAAC
TTGGTCTGACAGTTACCAATGCTTAATCAGTGAGGCACCTATCTCAGCGATCTGTCTATTTCGTTCATCC
ATAGTTGCATTTAAATTTCCGAACTCTCCAAGGCCCTCGTCGGAAAATCTTCAAACCTTTCGTCCGATCC
ATCTTGCAGGCTACCTCTCGAACGAACTATCGCAAGTCTCTTGGCCGGCCTTGCGCCTTGGCTATTGCTT
GGCAGCGCCTATCGCCAGGTATTACTCCAATCCCGAATATCCGAGATCGGGATCACCCGAGAGAAGTTCA
ACCTACATCCTCAATCCCGATCTATCCGAGATCCGAGGAATATCGAAATCGGGGCGCGCCTGGCCTCCGC
GCCGGGTTTTGGCGCCTCCCGCGGGCGCCCCCCTCGTCACGGCGAGCGCTGCCACGTCAGACGAAGGGCG
CAGGAGCGTCCTGATCCTTCCGCCCGGACGCTCAGGACAGCGGCCCGCTGCTCATAAGACTCGGCCTTAG
AACCCCAGTATCAGCAGAAGGACATTTTAGGACGGGACTTGGGTGACTCTAGGGCACTGGTTTTCTTTCC
AGAGAGCGGAACAGGCGAGGAAAAGTAGTCCCTTCTCGGCGATTCTGCGGAGGGATCTCCGTGGGGCGGT
GAACGCCGATGATTATATAAGGACGCGCCGGGTGTGGCACAGCTAGTTCCGTCGCAGCCGGGATTTGGGT
CGCGGTTCTTGTTTGTGGATCGCTGTGATCGTCACTTGGTGAGTAGCGGGCTGCTGGGCTGGCCGGGGCT
TTCGTGGCCGCCGGGCCGCTCGGTGGGACGGAAGCGTGTGGAGAGACCGCCAAGGGCTGTAGTCTGGGTC
CGCGAGCAAGGTTGCCCTGAACTGGGGGTTGGGGGGAGCGCAGCAAAATGGCGGCTGTTCCCGAGTCTTG
AATGGAAGACGCTTGTGAGGCGGGCTGTGAGGTCGTTGAAACAAGGTGGGGGGCATGGTGGGCGGCAAGA
ACCCAAGGTCTTGAGCCCTTCGCTAATGCGGGAAAGCTCTTATTCGGGTGAGATGGGCTGGGCACCATCT
GGGGACCCTGACGTGAAGTTTGTCACTGACTGGAGAACTCGGTTTGTCGTCTGTTGCGGGGGCGGCAGTT
ATGGCGGTGCCGTTGGGCAGTGCACCCGTACCTTTGGGAGCGCGCGCCCTCGTCGTGTCGTGACGTCACC
CGTTCTGTTGGCTTATAATGCAGGGTGGGGCCACCTGCCGGTAGGTGTGCGGTAGGCTTTTCTCCGTCGC
AGGACGCAGGGTTCGGGCCTAGGGTAGGCTCTCCTGAATCGACAGGCGCCGGACCTCTGGTGAGGGGAGG
GATAAGTGAGGCGTCAGTTTCTTTGGTCGGTTTTATGTACCTATCTTCTTAAGTAGCTGAAGCTCCGGTT
TTGAACTATGCGCTCGGGGTTGGCGAGTGTGTTTTGTGAAGTTTTTTAGGCACCTTTTGAAATGTAATCA
TTTGGGTCAATATGTAATTTTCAGTGTTAGACTTGTAAATTGTCCGCTAAATTCTGGCCGTTTTTGGCTT
TTTTGTTAGACAACATGACCGAGTACAAGCCCACGGTGCGCCTCGCCACCCGCGACGACGTCCCCAGGGC
CGTACGCACCCTCGCCGCCGCGTTCGCCGACTACCCCGCCACGCGCCACACCGTCGATCCGGACCGCCAC
ATCGAGCGGGTCACCGAGCTGCAAGAACTCTTCCTCACGCGCGTCGGGCTCGACATCGGCAAGGTGTGGG
TCGCGGACGACGGCGCCGCGGTGGCGGTCTGGACCACGCCGGAGAGCGTCGAAGCGGGGGCGGTGTTCGC
CGAGATCGGCCCGCGCATGGCCGAGTTGAGCGGTTCCCGGCTGGCCGCGCAGCAACAGATGGAGGGCCTC
CTGGCGCCGCACCGGCCCAAGGAGCCCGCGTGGTTCCTGGCCACCGTCGGCGTCTCGCCCGACCACCAGG
GCAAGGGTCTGGGCAGCGCCGTCGTGCTCCCCGGAGTGGAGGCCGCCGAGCGCGCCGGGGTGCCCGCCTT
CCTGGAGACCTCCGCGCCCCGCAACCTCCCCTTCTACGAGCGGCTCGGCTTCACCGTCACCGCCGACGTC
GAGGTGCCCGAAGGACCGCGCACCTGGTGCATGACCCGCAAGCCCGGTGCCTAGGCTAGTATGTAAGCCT
AGTCTTAGATAATAAAATCGCTATCCATCGAAGATGGATGTGTGTTGGTTTTTTGTGTGTGTAACGCTAG
GCGCGCCTGGTGTACCGAGAACGATCCTCTCAGTGCGAGTCTCGACGATCCATATCGTTGCTTGGCAGTC
AGCCAGTCGGAATCCAGCTTGGGACCCAGGAAGTCCAATCGTCAGATATTGTACTCAAGCCTGGTCACGG
CAGCGTACCGATCTGTTTAAACCTAGATATTGATAGTCTGATCGGTCAACGTATAATCGAGTCCTAGCTT
TTGCAAACATCTATCAAGAGACAGGATCAGCAGGAGGCTTTCGCATGAGTATTCAACATTTCCGTGTCGC
CCTTATTCCCTTTTTTGCGGCATTTTGCCTTCCTGTTTTTGCTCACCCAGAAACGCTGGTGAAAGTAAAA
GATGCTGAAGATCAGTTGGGTGCGCGAGTGGGTTACATCGAACTGGATCTCAACAGCGGTAAGATCCTTG
AGAGTTTTCGCCCCGAAGAACGCTTTCCAATGATGAGCACTTTTAAAGTTCTGCTATGTGGCGCGGTATT
ATCCCGTATTGACGCCGGGCAAGAGCAACTCGGTCGCCGCATACACTATTCTCAGAATGACTTGGTTGAG
TATTCACCAGTCACAGAAAAGCATCTTACGGATGGCATGACAGTAAGAGAATTATGCAGTGCTGCCATAA
CCATGAGTGATAACACTGCGGCCAACTTACTTCTGACAACGATTGGAGGACCGAAGGAGCTAACCGCTTT
TTTGCACAACATGGGGGATCATGTAACTCGCCTTGATCGTTGGGAACCGGAGCTGAATGAAGCCATACCA
AACGACGAGCGTGACACCACGATGCCTGTAGCAATGGCAACAACCTTGCGTAAACTATTAACTGGCGAAC
TACTTACTCTAGCTTCCCGGCAACAGTTGATAGACTGGATGGAGGCGGATAAAGTTGCAGGACCACTTCT
GCGCTCGGCCCTTCCGGCTGGCTGGTTTATTGCTGATAAATCTGGAGCCGGTGAGCGTGGGTCTCGCGGT
ATCATTGCAGCACTGGGGCCAGATGGTAAGCCCTCCCGTATCGTAGTTATCTACACGACGGGGAGTCAGG
CAACTATGGATGAACGAAATAGACAGATCGCTGAGATAGGTGCCTCACTGATTAAGCATTGGTAACCGAT
TCTAGGTGCATTGGCGCAGAAAAAAATGCCTGATGCGACGCTGCGCGTCTTATACTCCCACATATGCCAG
ATTCAGCAACGGATACGGCTTCCCCAACTTGCCCACTTCCATACGTGTCCTCCTTACCAGAAATTTATCC
TTAAGATCGTTTAAACTCGACTCTGGCTCTATCGAATCTCCGTCGTTTCGAGCTTACGCGAACAGCCGTG
GCGCTCATTTGCTCGTCGGGCATCGAATCTCGTCAGCTATCGTCAGCTTACCTTTTTGGCAGCGATCGCG
GCTCCCGACATCTTGGACCATTAGCTCCACAGGTATCTTCTTCCCTCTAGTGGTCATAACAGCAGCTTCA
GCTACCTCTCAATTCAAAAAACCCCTCAAGACCCGTTTAGAGGCCCCAAGGGGTTATGCTATCAATCGTT
GCGTTACACACACAAAAAACCAACACACATCCATCTTCGATGGATAGCGATTTTATTATCTAACTGCTGA
TCGAGTGTAGCCAGATCTAGTAATCAATTACGGGGTCATTAGTTCATAGCCCATATATGGAGTTCCGCGT
TACATAACTTACGGTAAATGGCCCGCCTGGCTGACCGCCCAACGACCCCCGCCCATTGACGTCAATAATG
ACGTATGTTCCCATAGTAACGCCAATAGGGACTTTCCATTGACGTCAATGGGTGGAGTATTTACGGTAAA
CTGCCCACTTGGCAGTACATCAAGTGTATCATATGCCAAGTACGCCCCCTATTGACGTCAATGACGGTAA
ATGGCCCGCCTGGCATTATGCCCAGTACATGACCTTATGGGACTTTCCTACTTGGCAGTACATCTACGTA
TTAGTCATCGCTATTACCATGCTGATGCGGTTTTGGCAGTACATCAATGGGCGTGGATAGCGGTTTGACT
CACGGGGATTTCCAAGTCTCCACCCCATTGACGTCAATGGGAGTTTGTTTTGGCACCAAAATCAACGGGA
CTTTCCAAAATGTCGTAACAACTCCGCCCCATTGACGCAAATGGGCGGTAGGCGTGTACGGTGGGAGGTC
TATATAAGCAGAGCTGGTTTAGTGAACCGTCAGATCAGATCTTTGTCGATCCTACCATCCACTCGACACA
CCCGCCAGCGGCCGC
Features (pLannotate 1.2.2; 19 found; start..end, strand, type, name):
      5..3823    +  CDS            S: SPIKE_SARS2 - Experimental evidence at protein level: Swiss-Prot protein existence level 1. [Spike glycoprotein]: May down-regulate host tetherin (BST2) by lysosomal degradation, thereby counteracting its antiviral activity. From Severe acute respiratory syndrome coronavirus 2 (2019-nCoV) (SARS-CoV-2).
   3924..4045    -  polyA_signal   SV40 poly(A) signal: SV40 polyadenylation signal
   4068..4137    -  CDS            large T antigen (fragment): large T antigen from SV40 (simian virus 40)
   4160..4206    +  terminator     T7 terminator: transcription terminator for bacteriophage T7 RNA polymerase
   4236..4372    +  terminator     rrnG terminator: transcription terminator from the E. coli ribosomal RNA rrnG operon (Albrechtsen et al., 1991)
   4417..4488    +  misc_feature   3' β-globin insulator: insulator downstream of the human β-globin locus (Farrell et al., 2002)
   4714..5302    -  rep_origin     ori: high-copy-number ColE1/pMB1/pBR322/pUC origin of replication
   5474..5538    -  CDS            bla(M) (fragment): β-lactamase lacking the signal sequence; bla(M); allows cytosolic expression of β-lactamase
   5802..7011    +  promoter       UbC promoter: human ubiquitin C promoter
   7015..7612    +  CDS            PuroR (fragment): puromycin N-acetyltransferase; pac from Streptomyces; confers resistance to puromycin
   7641..7689    +  polyA_signal   poly(A) signal: synthetic polyadenylation signal
   7955..8815    +  CDS            AmpR: β-lactamase; bla; confers resistance to ampicillin, carbenicillin, and related antibiotics
   8828..8964    +  terminator     rrnG terminator: transcription terminator from the E. coli ribosomal RNA rrnG operon (Albrechtsen et al., 1991)
   9109..9180    +  misc_feature   5' β-globin insulator: insulator upstream of the human β-globin locus (Farrell et al., 2002)
   9185..9231    -  terminator     T7 terminator: transcription terminator for bacteriophage T7 RNA polymerase
   9249..9297    -  polyA_signal   poly(A) signal: synthetic polyadenylation signal
   9378..9681    +  enhancer       CMV enhancer: human cytomegalovirus immediate early enhancer
   9754..9771    -  promoter       CMV promoter (fragment): human cytomegalovirus (CMV) immediate early promoter
   9834..9885    +  promoter       CMVd2 promoter: truncated human cytomegalovirus (CMV) immediate early promoter that yields moderately reduced expression relative to the full-length promoter
