>Addgene plasmid #152509 | pGBW-m4133900 | addgene full sequence | sequence record 300352 | Addgene NGS Result
CGTTACATAACTTACGGTAAATGGCCCGCCTGGCTGACCGCCCAACGACCCCCGCCCATTGACGTCAATA
ATGACGTATGTTCCCATAGTAACGCCAATAGGGACTTTCCATTGACGTCAATGGGTGGAGTATTTACGGT
AAACTGCCCACTTGGCAGTACATCAAGTGTATCATATGCCAAGTACGCCCCCTATTGACGTCAATGACGG
TAAATGGCCCGCCTGGCATTATGCCCAGTACATGACCTTATGGGACTTTCCTACTTGGCAGTACATCTAC
GTATTAGTCATCGCTATTACCATGCTGATGCGGTTTTGGCAGTACATCAATGGGCGTGGATAGCGGTTTG
ACTCACGGGGATTTCCAAGTCTCCACCCCATTGACGTCAATGGGAGTTTGTTTTGGCACCAAAATCAACG
GGACTTTCCAAAATGTCGTAACAACTCCGCCCCATTGACGCAAATGGGCGGTAGGCGTGTACGGTGGGAG
GTCTATATAAGCAGAGCTGGTTTAGTGAACCGTCAGATCAGATCTTTGTCGATCCTACCATCCACTCGAC
ACACCCGCCAGCGGCCGCCACCATGTTTGTTTTTCTTGTTTTATTGCCACTAGTCTCTAGTCAGTGTGTT
AATCTTACAACCAGAACTCAATTACCCCCTGCATACACTAATTCTTTCACACGTGGTGTTTATTACCCTG
ACAAAGTTTTCAGATCCTCAGTTTTACATTCAACTCAGGACTTGTTCTTACCTTTCTTTTCCAATGTTAC
TTGGTTCCATGCTATACATGTCTCTGGGACCAATGGTACTAAGAGGTTTGATAACCCTGTCCTACCATTT
AATGATGGTGTTTATTTTGCTTCCACTGAGAAGTCTAACATAATAAGAGGCTGGATTTTTGGTACTACTT
TAGATTCGAAGACCCAGTCCCTACTTATTGTTAATAACGCTACTAATGTTGTTATTAAAGTCTGTGAATT
TCAATTTTGTAATGATCCATTTTTGGGTGTTTATTACCACAAAAACAACAAAAGTTGGATGGAAAGTGAG
TTCAGAGTTTATTCTAGTGCGAATAATTGCACTTTTGAATATGTCTCTCAGCCTTTTCTTATGGACCTTG
AAGGAAAACAGGGTAATTTCAAAAATCTTAGGGAATTTGTGTTTAAGAATATTGATGGTTATTTTAAAAT
ATATTCTAAGCACACGCCTATTAATTTAGTGCGTGATCTCCCTCAGGGTTTTTCGGCTTTAGAACCATTG
GTAGATTTGCCAATAGGTATTAACATCACTAGGTTTCAAACTTTACTTGCTTTACATAGAAGTTATTTGA
CTCCTGGTGATTCTTCTTCAGGTTGGACAGCTGGTGCTGCAGCTTATTATGTGGGTTATCTTCAACCTAG
GACTTTTCTATTAAAATATAATGAAAATGGAACCATTACAGATGCTGTAGACTGTGCACTTGACCCTCTC
TCAGAAACAAAGTGTACGTTGAAATCCTTCACTGTAGAAAAAGGAATCTATCAAACTTCTAACTTTAGAG
TCCAACCAACAGAATCTATTGTTAGATTTCCTAATATTACAAACTTGTGCCCTTTTGGTGAAGTTTTTAA
CGCCACCAGATTTGCATCTGTTTATGCTTGGAACAGGAAGAGAATCAGCAACTGTGTTGCTGATTATTCT
GTCCTATATAATTCCGCATCATTTTCCACTTTTAAGTGTTATGGAGTGTCTCCTACTAAATTAAATGATC
TCTGCTTTACTAATGTCTATGCAGATTCATTTGTAATTAGAGGTGATGAAGTCAGACAAATCGCTCCAGG
GCAAACTGGAAAGATTGCTGATTATAATTATAAATTACCAGATGATTTTACAGGCTGCGTTATAGCTTGG
AATTCTAACAATCTTGATTCTAAGGTTGGTGGTAATTATAATTACCTGTATAGATTGTTTAGGAAGTCTA
ATCTCAAACCTTTTGAGAGAGATATTTCAACTGAAATCTATCAGGCCGGTAGCACACCTTGTAATGGTGT
TGAAGGTTTTAATTGTTACTTTCCTTTACAATCATATGGTTTCCAACCCACTAATGGTGTTGGTTACCAA
CCATACAGAGTAGTAGTACTTTCTTTTGAACTTCTACATGCACCAGCAACTGTTTGTGGACCTAAAAAGT
CTACTAATTTGGTTAAAAACAAATGTGTCAATTTCAACTTCAATGGTTTAACAGGCACAGGTGTTCTTAC
TGAGTCTAACAAAAAGTTTCTGCCTTTCCAACAATTTGGCAGAGACATTGCTGACACTACTGATGCTGTC
CGTGATCCACAGACACTTGAGATTCTTGACATTACACCATGTTCTTTTGGTGGTGTCAGTGTTATAACAC
CAGGAACAAATACTTCTAACCAGGTTGCTGTTCTTTATCAGGATGTTAACTGCACAGAAGTCCCTGTTGC
TATTCATGCAGATCAACTTACTCCTACTTGGCGTGTTTATTCTACAGGTTCTAATGTTTTTCAAACACGT
GCAGGCTGTTTAATAGGGGCTGAACATGTCAACAACTCATATGAGTGTGACATACCCATTGGTGCAGGTA
TATGCGCTAGTTATCAGACTCAGACTAATTCTCCTCGGCGGGCACGTAGTGTAGCTAGTCAATCCATCAT
TGCCTACACTATGTCACTTGGTGCAGAAAATTCAGTTGCTTACTCTAATAACTCTATTGCCATACCCACA
AATTTTACTATTAGTGTTACCACAGAAATTCTACCAGTGTCTATGACCAAGACATCAGTAGATTGTACAA
TGTACATTTGTGGTGATTCAACTGAATGCAGCAATCTTTTGTTGCAATATGGCAGTTTTTGTACACAATT
AAACCGTGCTTTAACTGGAATAGCTGTTGAACAAGACAAAAACACCCAAGAAGTTTTTGCACAAGTCAAA
CAAATTTACAAAACACCACCAATTAAAGATTTTGGTGGTTTTAATTTTTCACAAATATTACCAGATCCAT
CAAAACCAAGCAAGAGGTCATTTATTGAAGATCTACTTTTCAACAAAGTGACACTTGCAGATGCTGGCTT
CATCAAACAATATGGTGATTGCCTTGGTGATATTGCTGCTAGAGACCTCATTTGTGCACAAAAGTTTAAC
GGCCTTACTGTTTTGCCACCTTTGCTCACAGATGAAATGATTGCTCAATACACTTCTGCACTGTTAGCGG
GTACAATCACTTCTGGTTGGACCTTTGGTGCAGGTGCTGCATTACAAATACCATTTGCTATGCAAATGGC
TTATAGGTTTAATGGTATTGGAGTTACACAGAATGTTCTCTATGAGAACCAAAAATTGATTGCCAACCAA
TTTAATAGTGCTATTGGCAAAATTCAAGACTCACTTTCTTCCACAGCAAGTGCACTTGGAAAACTTCAAG
ATGTGGTCAACCAAAATGCACAAGCTTTAAACACGCTTGTTAAACAACTTAGCTCCAATTTTGGTGCAAT
TTCAAGTGTTTTAAATGATATCCTTTCACGTCTTGACAAAGTTGAGGCTGAAGTGCAAATTGATAGGTTG
ATCACAGGCAGACTTCAAAGTTTGCAGACATATGTGACTCAACAATTAATTAGAGCTGCAGAAATCAGAG
CTTCTGCTAATCTTGCTGCTACTAAAATGTCAGAGTGTGTACTTGGACAATCAAAAAGAGTTGATTTTTG
TGGAAAGGGCTATCATCTTATGTCCTTCCCTCAGTCAGCACCTCATGGTGTAGTCTTCTTGCATGTGACT
TATGTCCCTGCACAAGAAAAGAACTTCACAACTGCTCCTGCCATTTGTCATGATGGAAAAGCACACTTTC
CTCGTGAAGGTGTCTTTGTTTCAAATGGCACACACTGGTTTGTAACACAAAGGAATTTTTATGAACCACA
AATCATTACTACAGACAACACATTTGTGTCTGGTAACTGTGATGTTGTAATAGGAATTGTCAACAACACA
GTTTATGATCCTTTGCAACCTGAATTAGACTCATTCAAGGAGGAGTTAGATAAATATTTTAAGAATCATA
CATCACCAGATGTTGATTTAGGTGACATCTCTGGCATTAATGCTTCAGTTGTAAACATTCAAAAAGAAAT
TGACCGCCTCAATGAGGTTGCCAAGAATTTAAATGAATCTCTCATCGATCTCCAAGAACTTGGAAAGTAT
GAGCAGTATATAAAATGGCCATGGTACATTTGGCTAGGTTTTATAGCTGGCTTGATTGCCATAGTAATGG
TGACAATTATGCTTTGCTGTATGACCAGTTGCTGTAGTTGTCTCAAGGGCTGTTGTTCTTGTGGATCCTG
CTGCAAATTTGATGAAGACGACTCTGAGCCAGTGCTCAAAGGAGTCAAATTACATTACACAGAAAACCTT
TACTTTCAGTCGTACCCCTATGACGTACCAGATTATGCGTAAGCTAGCTTGACTGACTGAGATACAGCGT
ACCTTCAGCTCACAGACATGATAAGATACATTGATGAGTTTGGACAAACCACAACTAGAATGCAGTGAAA
AAAATGCTTTATTTGTGAAATTTGTGATGCTATTGCTTTATTTGTAACCATTATAAGCTGCAATAAACAA
GTTAACAACAACAATTGCATTCATTTTATGTTTCAGGTTCAGGGGGAGGTGTGGGAGGTTTTTTAAAGCA
AGTAAAACCTCTACAAATGTGGTATTGGCCCATCTCTATCGGTATCGTAGCATAACCCCTTGGGGCCTCT
AAACGGGTCTTGAGGGGTTTTTTGTGCCCCTCGGGCCGGATTGCTATCTACCGGCATTGGCGCAGAAAAA
AATGCCTGATGCGACGCTGCGCGTCTTATACTCCCACATATGCCAGATTCAGCAACGGATACGGCTTCCC
CAACTTGCCCACTTCCATACGTGTCCTCCTTACCAGAAATTTATCCTTAAGGTCGTCAGCTATCCTGCAG
GCGATCTCTCGATTTCGATCAAGACATTCCTTTAATGGTCTTTTCTGGACACCACTAGGGGTCAGAAGTA
GTTCATCAAACTTTCTTCCCTCCCTAATCTCATTGGTTACCTTGGGCTATCGAAACTTAATTAACCAGTC
AAGTCAGCTACTTGGCGAGATCGACTTGTCTGGGTTTCGACTACGCTCAGAATTGCGTCAGTCAAGTTCG
ATCTGGTCCTTGCTATTGCACCCGTTCTCCGATTACGAGTTTCATTTAAATCATGTGAGCAAAAGGCCAG
CAAAAGGCCAGGAACCGTAAAAAGGCCGCGTTGCTGGCGTTTTTCCATAGGCTCCGCCCCCCTGACGAGC
ATCACAAAAATCGACGCTCAAGTCAGAGGTGGCGAAACCCGACAGGACTATAAAGATACCAGGCGTTTCC
CCCTGGAAGCTCCCTCGTGCGCTCTCCTGTTCCGACCCTGCCGCTTACCGGATACCTGTCCGCCTTTCTC
CCTTCGGGAAGCGTGGCGCTTTCTCATAGCTCACGCTGTAGGTATCTCAGTTCGGTGTAGGTCGTTCGCT
CCAAGCTGGGCTGTGTGCACGAACCCCCCGTTCAGCCCGACCGCTGCGCCTTATCCGGTAACTATCGTCT
TGAGTCCAACCCGGTAAGACACGACTTATCGCCACTGGCAGCAGCCACTGGTAACAGGATTAGCAGAGCG
AGGTATGTAGGCGGTGCTACAGAGTTCTTGAAGTGGTGGCCTAACTACGGCTACACTAGAAGAACAGTAT
TTGGTATCTGCGCTCTGCTGAAGCCAGTTACCTTCGGAAAAAGAGTTGGTAGCTCTTGATCCGGCAAACA
AACCACCGCTGGTAGCGGTGGTTTTTTTGTTTGCAAGCAGCAGATTACGCGCAGAAAAAAAGGATCTCAA
GAAGATCCTTTGATCTTTTCTACGGGGTCTGACGCTCAGTGGAACGAAAACTCACGTTAAGGGATTTTGG
TCATGAGATTATCAAAAAGGATCTTCACCTAGATCCTTTTAAATTAAAAATGAAGTTTTAAATCAATCTA
AAGTATATATGAGTAAACTTGGTCTGACAGTTACCAATGCTTAATCAGTGAGGCACCTATCTCAGCGATC
TGTCTATTTCGTTCATCCATAGTTGCATTTAAATTTCCGAACTCTCCAAGGCCCTCGTCGGAAAATCTTC
AAACCTTTCGTCCGATCCATCTTGCAGGCTACCTCTCGAACGAACTATCGCAAGTCTCTTGGCCGGCCTT
GCGCCTTGGCTATTGCTTGGCAGCGCCTATCGCCAGGTATTACTCCAATCCCGAATATCCGAGATCGGGA
TCACCCGAGAGAAGTTCAACCTACATCCTCAATCCCGATCTATCCGAGATCCGAGGAATATCGAAATCGG
GGCGCGCCTGGCCTCCGCGCCGGGTTTTGGCGCCTCCCGCGGGCGCCCCCCTCGTCACGGCGAGCGCTGC
CACGTCAGACGAAGGGCGCAGGAGCGTCCTGATCCTTCCGCCCGGACGCTCAGGACAGCGGCCCGCTGCT
CATAAGACTCGGCCTTAGAACCCCAGTATCAGCAGAAGGACATTTTAGGACGGGACTTGGGTGACTCTAG
GGCACTGGTTTTCTTTCCAGAGAGCGGAACAGGCGAGGAAAAGTAGTCCCTTCTCGGCGATTCTGCGGAG
GGATCTCCGTGGGGCGGTGAACGCCGATGATTATATAAGGACGCGCCGGGTGTGGCACAGCTAGTTCCGT
CGCAGCCGGGATTTGGGTCGCGGTTCTTGTTTGTGGATCGCTGTGATCGTCACTTGGTGAGTAGCGGGCT
GCTGGGCTGGCCGGGGCTTTCGTGGCCGCCGGGCCGCTCGGTGGGACGGAAGCGTGTGGAGAGACCGCCA
AGGGCTGTAGTCTGGGTCCGCGAGCAAGGTTGCCCTGAACTGGGGGTTGGGGGGAGCGCAGCAAAATGGC
GGCTGTTCCCGAGTCTTGAATGGAAGACGCTTGTGAGGCGGGCTGTGAGGTCGTTGAAACAAGGTGGGGG
GCATGGTGGGCGGCAAGAACCCAAGGTCTTGAGCCCTTCGCTAATGCGGGAAAGCTCTTATTCGGGTGAG
ATGGGCTGGGCACCATCTGGGGACCCTGACGTGAAGTTTGTCACTGACTGGAGAACTCGGTTTGTCGTCT
GTTGCGGGGGCGGCAGTTATGGCGGTGCCGTTGGGCAGTGCACCCGTACCTTTGGGAGCGCGCGCCCTCG
TCGTGTCGTGACGTCACCCGTTCTGTTGGCTTATAATGCAGGGTGGGGCCACCTGCCGGTAGGTGTGCGG
TAGGCTTTTCTCCGTCGCAGGACGCAGGGTTCGGGCCTAGGGTAGGCTCTCCTGAATCGACAGGCGCCGG
ACCTCTGGTGAGGGGAGGGATAAGTGAGGCGTCAGTTTCTTTGGTCGGTTTTATGTACCTATCTTCTTAA
GTAGCTGAAGCTCCGGTTTTGAACTATGCGCTCGGGGTTGGCGAGTGTGTTTTGTGAAGTTTTTTAGGCA
CCTTTTGAAATGTAATCATTTGGGTCAATATGTAATTTTCAGTGTTAGACTTGTAAATTGTCCGCTAAAT
TCTGGCCGTTTTTGGCTTTTTTGTTAGACAACATGACCGAGTACAAGCCCACGGTGCGCCTCGCCACCCG
CGACGACGTCCCCAGGGCCGTACGCACCCTCGCCGCCGCGTTCGCCGACTACCCCGCCACGCGCCACACC
GTCGATCCGGACCGCCACATCGAGCGGGTCACCGAGCTGCAAGAACTCTTCCTCACGCGCGTCGGGCTCG
ACATCGGCAAGGTGTGGGTCGCGGACGACGGCGCCGCGGTGGCGGTCTGGACCACGCCGGAGAGCGTCGA
AGCGGGGGCGGTGTTCGCCGAGATCGGCCCGCGCATGGCCGAGTTGAGCGGTTCCCGGCTGGCCGCGCAG
CAACAGATGGAGGGCCTCCTGGCGCCGCACCGGCCCAAGGAGCCCGCGTGGTTCCTGGCCACCGTCGGCG
TCTCGCCCGACCACCAGGGCAAGGGTCTGGGCAGCGCCGTCGTGCTCCCCGGAGTGGAGGCCGCCGAGCG
CGCCGGGGTGCCCGCCTTCCTGGAGACCTCCGCGCCCCGCAACCTCCCCTTCTACGAGCGGCTCGGCTTC
ACCGTCACCGCCGACGTCGAGGTGCCCGAAGGACCGCGCACCTGGTGCATGACCCGCAAGCCCGGTGCCT
AGGCTAGTATGTAAGCCTAGTCTTAGATAATAAAATCGCTATCCATCGAAGATGGATGTGTGTTGGTTTT
TTGTGTGTGTAACGCTAGGCGCGCCTGGTGTACCGAGAACGATCCTCTCAGTGCGAGTCTCGACGATCCA
TATCGTTGCTTGGCAGTCAGCCAGTCGGAATCCAGCTTGGGACCCAGGAAGTCCAATCGTCAGATATTGT
ACTCAAGCCTGGTCACGGCAGCGTACCGATCTGTTTAAACCTAGATATTGATAGTCTGATCGGTCAACGT
ATAATCGAGTCCTAGCTTTTGCAAACATCTATCAAGAGACAGGATCAGCAGGAGGCTTTCGCATGAGTAT
TCAACATTTCCGTGTCGCCCTTATTCCCTTTTTTGCGGCATTTTGCCTTCCTGTTTTTGCTCACCCAGAA
ACGCTGGTGAAAGTAAAAGATGCTGAAGATCAGTTGGGTGCGCGAGTGGGTTACATCGAACTGGATCTCA
ACAGCGGTAAGATCCTTGAGAGTTTTCGCCCCGAAGAACGCTTTCCAATGATGAGCACTTTTAAAGTTCT
GCTATGTGGCGCGGTATTATCCCGTATTGACGCCGGGCAAGAGCAACTCGGTCGCCGCATACACTATTCT
CAGAATGACTTGGTTGAGTATTCACCAGTCACAGAAAAGCATCTTACGGATGGCATGACAGTAAGAGAAT
TATGCAGTGCTGCCATAACCATGAGTGATAACACTGCGGCCAACTTACTTCTGACAACGATTGGAGGACC
GAAGGAGCTAACCGCTTTTTTGCACAACATGGGGGATCATGTAACTCGCCTTGATCGTTGGGAACCGGAG
CTGAATGAAGCCATACCAAACGACGAGCGTGACACCACGATGCCTGTAGCAATGGCAACAACCTTGCGTA
AACTATTAACTGGCGAACTACTTACTCTAGCTTCCCGGCAACAGTTGATAGACTGGATGGAGGCGGATAA
AGTTGCAGGACCACTTCTGCGCTCGGCCCTTCCGGCTGGCTGGTTTATTGCTGATAAATCTGGAGCCGGT
GAGCGTGGGTCTCGCGGTATCATTGCAGCACTGGGGCCAGATGGTAAGCCCTCCCGTATCGTAGTTATCT
ACACGACGGGGAGTCAGGCAACTATGGATGAACGAAATAGACAGATCGCTGAGATAGGTGCCTCACTGAT
TAAGCATTGGTAACCGATTCTAGGTGCATTGGCGCAGAAAAAAATGCCTGATGCGACGCTGCGCGTCTTA
TACTCCCACATATGCCAGATTCAGCAACGGATACGGCTTCCCCAACTTGCCCACTTCCATACGTGTCCTC
CTTACCAGAAATTTATCCTTAAGATCCCGAATCGTTTAAACTCGACTCTGGCTCTATCGAATCTCCGTCG
TTTCGAGCTTACGCGAACAGCCGTGGCGCTCATTTGCTCGTCGGGCATCGAATCTCGTCAGCTATCGTCA
GCTTACCTTTTTGGCAGCGATCGCGGCTCCCGACATCTTGGACCATTAGCTCCACAGGTATCTTCTTCCC
TCTAGTGGTCATAACAGCAGCTTCAGCTACCTCTCAATTCAAAAAACCCCTCAAGACCCGTTTAGAGGCC
CCAAGGGGTTATGCTATCAATCGTTGCGTTACACACACAAAAAACCAACACACATCCATCTTCGATGGAT
AGCGATTTTATTATCTAACTGCTGATCGAGTGTAGCCAGATCTAGTAATCAATTACGGGGTCATTAGTTC
ATAGCCCATATATGGAGTTCCG
Features (pLannotate 1.2.2; 20 found; start..end, strand, type, name):
      1..304     +  enhancer       CMV enhancer: human cytomegalovirus immediate early enhancer
    377..394     -  promoter       CMV promoter (fragment): human cytomegalovirus (CMV) immediate early promoter
    457..508     +  promoter       CMVd2 promoter: truncated human cytomegalovirus (CMV) immediate early promoter that yields moderately reduced expression relative to the full-length promoter
    583..4401    +  CDS            S: SPIKE_SARS2 - Experimental evidence at protein level: Swiss-Prot protein existence level 1. [Spike glycoprotein]: May down-regulate host tetherin (BST2) by lysosomal degradation, thereby counteracting its antiviral activity. From Severe acute respiratory syndrome coronavirus 2 (2019-nCoV) (SARS-CoV-2).
   4502..4623    -  polyA_signal   SV40 poly(A) signal: SV40 polyadenylation signal
   4646..4715    -  CDS            large T antigen (fragment): large T antigen from SV40 (simian virus 40)
   4738..4784    +  terminator     T7 terminator: transcription terminator for bacteriophage T7 RNA polymerase
   4814..4950    +  terminator     rrnG terminator: transcription terminator from the E. coli ribosomal RNA rrnG operon (Albrechtsen et al., 1991)
   4995..5066    +  misc_feature   3' β-globin insulator: insulator downstream of the human β-globin locus (Farrell et al., 2002)
   5292..5880    -  rep_origin     ori: high-copy-number ColE1/pMB1/pBR322/pUC origin of replication
   6052..6116    -  CDS            bla(M) (fragment): β-lactamase lacking the signal sequence; bla(M); allows cytosolic expression of β-lactamase
   6380..7589    +  promoter       UbC promoter: human ubiquitin C promoter
   7593..8190    +  CDS            PuroR (fragment): puromycin N-acetyltransferase; pac from Streptomyces; confers resistance to puromycin
   8219..8267    +  polyA_signal   poly(A) signal: synthetic polyadenylation signal
   8533..9393    +  CDS            AmpR: β-lactamase; bla; confers resistance to ampicillin, carbenicillin, and related antibiotics
   9406..9542    +  terminator     rrnG terminator: transcription terminator from the E. coli ribosomal RNA rrnG operon (Albrechtsen et al., 1991)
   9694..9765    +  misc_feature   5' β-globin insulator: insulator upstream of the human β-globin locus (Farrell et al., 2002)
   9770..9816    -  terminator     T7 terminator: transcription terminator for bacteriophage T7 RNA polymerase
   9834..9882    -  polyA_signal   poly(A) signal: synthetic polyadenylation signal
   9913..9962    +  enhancer       CMV enhancer (fragment): human cytomegalovirus immediate early enhancer
