[The description below was written by a language model from this plasmid's Addgene catalogue record and pLannotate feature annotations shown in this document.]
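Description:
pGBW-m4133900 is a mammalian expression plasmid of about 10 kb built on the pTwist_CMV_Puro_6 backbone and carrying the wild-type SARS-CoV-2 spike (S, surface glycoprotein) coding sequence. It is maintained in E. coli through a high-copy ColE1/pUC-type origin and a full-length β-lactamase gene conferring ampicillin resistance. A separate cassette, in which the human ubiquitin C promoter drives puromycin N-acetyltransferase followed by a synthetic poly(A) signal, allows puromycin selection of transfected mammalian cells, so the plasmid can support stable as well as transient expression.

The spike open reading frame of roughly 3.8 kb sits downstream of the human cytomegalovirus immediate-early enhancer and promoter elements (annotated as a CMV fragment and a truncated CMVd2-type core promoter) and is followed by an SV40 polyadenylation signal. The catalogue entry states that the backbone supplies a C-terminal HA epitope tag preceded by a TEV protease cleavage site, which would permit detection or capture of the protein and later removal of the tag. Neither element is called out in the feature tables, although a short unannotated stretch lies between the end of the spike annotation and the poly(A) signal. The expression and selection units are bracketed by bacterial rrnG and T7 terminators, additional synthetic poly(A) signals and 5′ and 3′ β-globin insulator sequences, which are intended to limit read-through and transcriptional interference between modules.

Two full-sequence records are available, one from the depositor and one from repository sequencing. They differ by only a few bases in length and in their start coordinate, and show the same feature order. The construct is intended for producing spike protein in mammalian cells; the record does not specify particular downstream applications.
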