Addgene plasmid #152509: pGBW-m4133900
Purpose: Mammalian expression plasmid for SARS-CoV-2 S (surface glycoprotein)
Depositing lab: Ginkgo Bioworks & Benjie Chen. Depositing organization: Ginkgo Bioworks.
Backbone
  Vector backbone: pTwist_CMV_Puro_6
  Backbone size w/o insert (bp): 6080
  Vector type: Mammalian Expression
  Selectable markers: Puromycin
Growth in bacteria
  Bacterial resistance: Ampicillin, 100 μg/mL
  Growth temperature: 37°C
  Growth strain: DH5alpha
  Copy number: High Copy
Gene/Insert
  Gene/Insert name: SARS-CoV-2 S (surface glycoprotein) (alt names: Spike protein; S protein)
  Species: Severe acute respiratory syndrome coronavirus 2
  Insert size (bp): 3815
  Mutation: wt
  Entrez Gene: S (a.k.a. GU280_gp02, spike glycoprotein)
  Promoter: CMV
  Tag / fusion protein: Cleavable TEV;HA (C terminal on backbone)
  Cloning method: Unknown
Resource information
  A portion of this plasmid was derived from a plasmid made by: GinkgoBioworks
Depositor comments: NCBI reference sequence: YP_009724390.1
How to cite: pGBW-m4133900 was a gift from Ginkgo Bioworks & Benjie Chen (Addgene plasmid # 152509 ; http://n2t.net/addgene:152509 ; RRID:Addgene_152509)
